Addgene plasmid #44469: pSoup 0800 (35S::REN)
Depositing lab: Roger Hellens.
Backbone
  Vector backbone: pSoup
  Backbone size w/o insert (bp): 9275
  Total vector size (bp): 11674
  Vector type: Plant Transformation
Growth in bacteria
  Bacterial resistance: Tetracycline, 10 μg/mL
  Growth temperature: 37°C
  Growth strain: DH5alpha
  Growth instructions: Grow for 48hrs.
  Copy number: Low Copy
Gene/Insert
  Gene/Insert name: A Renilla-derived luciferase gene (alt name: REN)
  Insert size (bp): 2399
  Promoter: 35S Promoter
  Cloning method: Restriction Enzyme; 5′ cloning site BamHI (destroyed during cloning); 3′ cloning site BamHI (destroyed during cloning)
  Sequencing primers: 5′ RAJ-198 (CTTAGTTTACCCGCCAATATATCCTGTCA); 3′ RAJ-199 (AGATCTTGGCAGGATATATTGTGGTGTAAC)
Terms and licenses: Academic/Nonprofit Terms; Industry Terms: Not Available to Industry
Depositor comments: Reference: Johnson RA, Hellens RP, Love DR (2011) A transient assay for recombination demonstrates that Arabidopsis SNM1 and XRCC3 enhance non-homologous recombination. Genetics and Molecular Research 10 (3):2104-2132. doi:10.4238/vol10-3gmr1347
How to cite: pSoup 0800 (35S::REN) was a gift from Roger Hellens (Addgene plasmid # 44469)
