[The description below was written by a language model from this plasmid's Addgene catalogue record and pLannotate feature annotations shown in this document.]
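Description:
pSoup 0800 (35S::REN) is a plant transformation plasmid built on the pSoup backbone, a low-copy, broad-host-range replicon selected in bacteria with tetracycline. The annotated backbone carries the incP oriV origin together with trfA, the trans-acting protein that activates it, plus an incP oriT and traJ for conjugal mobilisation. A tetA efflux gene with its promoter and a tetR regulator account for the tetracycline resistance. The plasmid also encodes RepA, the replication protein of plasmid pSa. In the pGreen/pSoup binary system, this protein is generally understood to be supplied in trans by pSoup so that pGreen-type vectors can replicate in Agrobacterium. Several short annotated fragments (ColE1 and RSF origin pieces, KanR, lacI and klaC fragments) appear to be cloning remnants rather than functional units.

The roughly 2.4 kb insert was placed at a BamHI site that was destroyed during cloning, and it forms a small T-DNA bounded by nopaline-type left and right border repeats. Within the borders, the constitutive CaMV 35S promoter drives Renilla reniformis luciferase (Rluc/REN), terminated by the CaMV polyadenylation signal. Downstream, still inside the borders, is a pBluescript-style multiple cloning site flanked by T7 and T3 promoters within a lacZα fragment with lac promoter and operator elements.

This arrangement lets the helper plasmid also deliver a constitutively expressed Renilla luciferase to plant cells during Agrobacterium-mediated transfer. Such a reporter would typically serve as an internal normalisation control in dual-luciferase transient assays, although the record does not say so explicitly. The depositor's comments link the plasmid to a transient assay for recombination in plants involving Arabidopsis SNM1 and XRCC3.
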