Features (pLannotate 1.2.2; 37 found; start..end, strand, type, name):
    296..486     -  rep_origin     ori (fragment): high-copy-number ColE1/pMB1/pBR322/pUC origin of replication
    618..727     +  oriT           oriT: incP origin of transfer
    760..1131    +  CDS            traJ: oriT-recognizing protein; traJ
   1169..1264    +  CDS            traI (fragment): TRAI6_ECOLX - Experimental evidence at protein level: Swiss-Prot protein existence level 1. The initiation process of transfer DNA synthesis requires the interaction of at least three plasmid-specific components (TraH, I, and J) at the transfer origin resulting in the assembly of a specialised nucleoprotein complex - the relaxosome. Site- and strand-specific cleavage at the transfer origin is dependent on TraI and TraJ. From Escherichia coli.
   1258..1969    +  rep_origin     oriV: incP origin of replication
   1963..2238    +  CDS            klaC (fragment): KLAC_ECOLX - Also known as telB. Protein predicted: Swiss-Prot protein existence level 4. Belongs to the kla operon, which is associated with cryptic tellurite resistance, and IncW plasmid fertility inhibition. From Escherichia coli.
   2443..2467    +  misc_feature   MCS (fragment): pUC18/19 multiple cloning site
   2469..2491    +  misc_feature   LB T-DNA repeat: left border repeat from nopaline C58 T-DNA (truncated)
   2553..2898    +  promoter       CaMV 35S promoter: strong constitutive promoter from cauliflower mosaic virus
   2850..2896    +  promoter       minimal CaMV 35S promoter: minimal 35S promoter from cauliflower mosaic virus
   2917..3852    +  CDS            Rluc: luciferase from the anthozoan coelenterate Renilla reniformis (sea pansy)
   3907..4083    +  polyA_signal   CaMV poly(A) signal: cauliflower mosaic virus polyadenylation signal
   4110..4265    -  CDS            lacZα (fragment): LacZα fragment of β-galactosidase; lacZ fragment
   4273..4291    +  promoter       T7 promoter: promoter for bacteriophage T7 RNA polymerase
   4300..4407    -  misc_feature   MCS: pBluescript multiple cloning site
   4420..4438    -  promoter       T3 promoter: promoter for bacteriophage T3 RNA polymerase
   4481..4503    -  protein_bind   lac operator (fragment): The lac repressor binds to the lac operator to inhibit transcription in E. coli. This inhibition can be relieved by adding lactose or isopropyl-β-D-thiogalactopyranoside (IPTG). lac repressor encoded by lacI
   4507..4538    -  promoter       lac promoter: promoter for the E. coli lac operon
   4553..4574    -  protein_bind   CAP binding site: CAP binding activates transcription in the presence of cAMP. E. coli catabolite activator protein
   4587..4679    -  CDS            lacI (fragment): lac repressor; lacI; The lac repressor binds to the lac operator to inhibit transcription in E. coli. This inhibition can be relieved by adding lactose or isopropyl-β-D-thiogalactopyranoside (IPTG).
   4681..4805    -  rep_origin     RSF ori (fragment): Plasmids containing the RSF 1030 origin of replication can be propagated in E. coli cells that contain additional plasmids with compatible origins.
   4813..4837    +  misc_feature   RB T-DNA repeat: right border repeat from nopaline C58 T-DNA
   4863..4897    +  misc_feature   MCS (fragment): pUC18/19 multiple cloning site
   4904..4922    -  promoter       SP6 promoter: promoter for bacteriophage SP6 RNA polymerase
   4962..4984    -  protein_bind   lac operator (fragment): The lac repressor binds to the lac operator to inhibit transcription in E. coli. This inhibition can be relieved by adding lactose or isopropyl-β-D-thiogalactopyranoside (IPTG). lac repressor encoded by lacI
   4988..5018    -  promoter       lac promoter: promoter for the E. coli lac operon
   5033..5054    -  protein_bind   CAP binding site: CAP binding activates transcription in the presence of cAMP. E. coli catabolite activator protein
   5067..5159    -  CDS            lacI (fragment): lac repressor; lacI; The lac repressor binds to the lac operator to inhibit transcription in E. coli. This inhibition can be relieved by adding lactose or isopropyl-β-D-thiogalactopyranoside (IPTG).
   5161..5285    -  rep_origin     RSF ori (fragment): Plasmids containing the RSF 1030 origin of replication can be propagated in E. coli cells that contain additional plasmids with compatible origins.
   5301..5329    +  promoter       tet promoter: E. coli promoter for tetracycline efflux protein gene
   5377..6564    +  CDS            tetA: TCR3_ECOLX - Experimental evidence at protein level: Swiss-Prot protein existence level 1. Resistance to tetracycline by an active tetracycline efflux. This is an energy-dependent process that decreases the accumulation of the antibiotic in whole cells. This protein functions as a metal- tetracycline/H(+) antiporter. From Escherichia coli. This protein is used as a marker in many commonly used cloning vectors, such as pBR322 and pACYC184.
   6665..6767    +  CDS            KanR (fragment): aminoglycoside phosphotransferase; aphA-3; confers resistance to kanamycin
   7066..8214    +  CDS            trfA: trans-acting replication protein that binds to and activates oriV
   8238..8301    +  CDS            TetR (fragment): tetracycline resistance regulatory protein; tetR
   9595..10566   +  CDS            RepA: replication protein of plasmid pSa; repA
  10606..10855   -  CDS            TcR (fragment): tetracycline efflux protein; tetA; confers resistance to tetracycline
  10961..11611   +  CDS            TetR: tetracycline resistance regulatory protein; tetR
>Addgene plasmid #44469 | pSoup 0800 (35S::REN) | depositor full sequence | sequence record 60750 | pSoup 0800 (35S::REN) sequence 11674 bps
CCCCTTTCCACCGCGTCAGACGCCCGTAGCAGCCCGCTACGGGCTTTTTCATGCCCTGCCCTAGCGTCCA
AGCCTCACGGCCGCGCTCGGCCTCTCTGGCGGCCTTCTGGCGCTCTTCCGCTTCCTCGCTCACTGACTCG
CTGCGCTCGGTCGTTCGGCTGCGGCGAGCGGTATCAGCTCACTCAAAGGCGGTAATACGGTTATCCACAG
AATCAGGGGATAACGCAGGAAAGAACATGTGAGCAAAAGGCCAGCAAAAGGCCAGGAACCGTAAAAAGGC
CGCGTTGCTGGCGTTTTTCCATAGGCTCCGCCCCCCTGACGAGCATCACAAAAATCGACGCTCAAGTCAG
AGGTGGCGAAACCCGACAGGACTATAAAGATACCAGGCGTTTCCCCCTGGAAGCTCCCTCGTGCGCTCTC
CTGTTCCGACCCTGCCGCTTACCGGATACCTGTCCGCCTTTCTCCCTTCGGGAAGCGTGGCGCTTTTCCG
CTGCATAACCCTGCTTCGGGGTCATTATAGCGATTTTTTCGGTATATCCATCCTTTTTCGCACGATATAC
AGGATTTTGCCAAAGGGTTCGTGTAGACTTTCCTTGGTGTATCCAACGGCGTCAGCCGGGCAGGATAGGT
GAAGTAGGCCCACCCGCGAGCGGGTGTTCCTTCTTCACTGTCCCTTATTCGCACCTGGCGGTGCTCAACG
GGAATCCTGCTCTGCGAGGCTGGCCGGCTACCGCCGGCGTAACAGATGAGGGCAAGCGGATGGCTGATGA
AACCAAGCCAACCAGGAAGGGCAGCCCACCTATCAAGGTGTACTGCCTTCCAGACGAACGAAGAGCGATT
GAGGAAAAGGCGGCGGCGGCCGGCATGAGCCTGTCGGCCTACCTGCTGGCCGTCGGCCAGGGCTACAAAA
TCACGGGCGTCGTGGACTATGAGCACGTCCGCGAGCTGGCCCGCATCAATGGCGACCTGGGCCGCCTGGG
CGGCCTGCTGAAACTCTGGCTCACCGACGACCCGCGCACGGCGCGGTTCGGTGATGCCACGATCCTCGCC
CTGCTGGCGAAGATCGAAGAGAAGCAGGACGAGCTTGGCAAGGTCATGATGGGCGTGGTCCGCCCGAGGG
CAGAGCCATGACTTTTTTAGCCGCTAAAACGGCCGGGGGGTGCGCGTGATTGCCAAGCACGTCCCCATGC
GCTCCATCAAGAAGAGCGACTTCGCGGAGCTGGTGAAGTACATCACCGACGAGCAAGGCAAGACCGAGCG
CCTTTGCGACGCTCACCGGGCTGGTTGCCCTCGCCGCTGGGCTGGCGGCCGTCTATGGCCCTGCAAACGC
GCCAGAAACGCCGTCGAAGCCGTGTGCGAGACACCGCGGCCGCCGGCGTTGTGGATACCTCGCGGAAAAC
TTGGCCCTCACTGACAGATGAGGGGCGGACGTTGACACTTGAGGGGCCGACTCACCCGGCGCGGCGTTGA
CAGATGAGGGGCAGGCTCGATTTCGGCCGGCGACGTGGAGCTGGCCAGCCTCGCAAATCGGCGAAAACGC
CTGATTTTACGCGAGTTTCCCACAGATGATGTGGACAAGCCTGGGGATAAGTGCCCTGCGGTATTGACAC
TTGAGGGGCGCGACTACTGACAGATGAGGGGCGCGATCCTTGACACTTGAGGGGCAGAGTGCTGACAGAT
GAGGGGCGCACCTATTGACATTTGAGGGGCTGTCCACAGGCAGAAAATCCAGCATTTGCAAGGGTTTCCG
CCCGTTTTTCGGCCACCGCTAACCTGTCTTTTAACCTGCTTTTAAACCAATATTTATAAACCTTGTTTTT
AACCAGGGCTGCGCCCTGTGCGCGTGACCGCGCACGCCGAAGGGGGGTGCCCCCCCTTCTCGAACCCTCC
CGGCCCGCTAACGCGGGCCTCCCATCCCCCCAGGGGCTGCGCCCCTCGGCCGCGAACGGCCTCACCCCAA
AAATGGCAGCGCTGGCAGTCCTTGCCATTGCCGGGATCGGGGCAGTAACGGGATGGGCGATCAGCCCGAG
CGCGACGCCCGGAAGCATTGACGTGCCGCAGGTGCTGGCATCGACATTCAGCGACCAGGTGCCGGGCAGT
GAGGGCGGCGGCCTGGGTGGCGGCCTGCCCTTCACTTCGGCCGTCGGGGCATTCACGGACTTCATGGCGG
GGCCGGCAATTTTTACCTTGGGCATTCTTGGCATAGTGGTCGCGGGTGCCGTGCTCGTGTTCGGGGGTGC
GATAAACCCAGCGAACCATTTGAGGTGATAGGTAAGATTATACCGAGGTATGAAAACGAGAATTGGACCT
TTACAGAATTACTCTATGAAGCGCCATATTTAAAAAGCTACCAAGACGAAGAGGATGAAGAGGATGAGGA
GGCAGATTGCCTTGAATATATTGACAATACTGATAAGATAATATATCTTTTATATAGAAGATAATTCGAG
CTCGGTACCCGGGGATCTTGGCAGGATATATTGTGGTGTAACGTTATCGTACCCCTACTCCAAAAATGTC
AAAGATACAGTCTCAGAAGACCAAAGGGCTATTGAGACTTTTCAACAAAGGGTAATTTCGGGAAACCTCC
TCGGATTCCATTGCCCAGCTATCTGTCACTTCATCGAAAGGACAGTAGAAAAGGAAGGTGGCTCCTACAA
ATGCCATCATTGCGATAAAGGAAAGGCTATCATTCAAGATGCCTCTGCCGACAGTGGTCCCAAAGATGGA
CCCCCACCCACGAGGAGCATCGTGGAAAAAGAAGACGTTCCAACCACGTCTTCAAAGCAAGTGGATTGAT
GTGACATCTCCACTGACGTAAGGGATGACGCACAATCCCACTATCCTTCGCAAGACCCTTCCTCTATATA
AGGAAGTTCATTTCATTTGGAGAGGACAGCCCAAGCTCTAGCCACCATGACTTCGAAAGTTTATGATCCA
GAACAAAGGAAACGGATGATAACTGGTCCGCAGTGGTGGGCCAGATGTAAACAAATGAATGTTCTTGATT
CATTTATTAATTATTATGATTCAGAAAAACATGCAGAAAATGCTGTTATTTTTTTACATGGTAACGCGGC
CTCTTCTTATTTATGGCGACATGTTGTGCCACATATTGAGCCAGTAGCGCGGTGTATTATACCAGACCTT
ATTGGTATGGGCAAATCAGGCAAATCTGGTAATGGTTCTTATAGGTTACTTGATCATTACAAATATCTTA
CTGCATGGTTTGAACTTCTTAATTTACCAAAGAAGATCATTTTTGTCGGCCATGATTGGGGTGCTTGTTT
GGCATTTCATTATAGCTATGAGCATCAAGATAAGATCAAAGCAATAGTTCACGCTGAAAGTGTAGTAGAT
GTGATTGAATCATGGGATGAATGGCCTGATATTGAAGAAGATATTGCGTTGATCAAATCTGAAGAAGGAG
AAAAAATGGTTTTGGAGAATAACTTCTTCGTGGAAACCATGTTGCCATCAAAAATCATGAGAAAGTTAGA
ACCAGAAGAATTTGCAGCATATCTTGAACCATTCAAAGAGAAAGGTGAAGTTCGTCGTCCAACATTATCA
TGGCCTCGTGAAATCCCGTTAGTAAAAGGTGGTAAACCTGACGTTGTACAAATTGTTAGGAATTATAATG
CTTATCTACGTGCAAGTGATGATTTACCAAAAATGTTTATTGAATCGGACCCAGGATTCTTTTCCAATGC
TATTGTTGAAGGTGCCAAGAAGTTTCCTAATACTGAATTTGTCAAAGTAAAAGGTCTTCATTTTTCGCAA
GAAGATGCACCTGATGAAATGGGAAAATATATCAAATCGTTCGTTGAGCGAGTTCTCAAAAATGAACAAT
AATTCTAGGGTACGCTGAAATCACCAGTCTCTCTCTACAAATCTATCTCTCTCTATTTTCTCCATAAATA
ATGTGTGAGTAGTTTCCCGATAAGGGAAATTAGGGTTCTTATAGGGTTTCGCTCATGTGTTGAGCATATA
AGAAACCCTTAGTATGTATTTGTATTTGTAAAATACTTCTATCAATAAAATTTCTAATTCCTAAAACCAA
AATCCAGTACTAAAATCCAGATCGATAACATTAACGCTTACAATTTCCATTCGCCATTCAGGCTGCGCAA
CTGTTGGGAAGGGCGATCGGTGCGGGCCTCTTCGCTATTACGCCAGCTGGCGAAAGGGGGATGTGCTGCA
AGGCGATTAAGTTGGGTAACGCCAGGGTTTTCCCAGTCACGACGTTGTAAAACGACGGCCAGTGAGCGCG
CGTAATACGACTCACTATAGGGCGAATTGGGTACCGGGCCCCCCCTCGAGGTCGACGGTATCGATAAGCT
TGATATCGAATTCCTGCAGCCCGGGGGATCCACTAGTTCTAGAGCGGCCGCCACCGCGGTGGAGCTCCAG
CTTTTGTTCCCTTTAGTGAGGGTTAATTGCGCGCTTGGCGTAATCATGGTCATAGCTGTTTCCTGTGTGA
AATTGTTATCCGCTCACAATTCCACACAACATACGAGCCGGAAGHCATAAAGTGTAAAGCCTGGGGTGCC
TAATGAGTGAGCTAACTCACATTAATTGCGTTGCGCTCACTGCCCGCTTTCCAGTCGGGAAACCTGTCGT
GCCAGCTGCATTAATGAATCGGCCAACGCGCGGGGAGAGGCGGTTTGCGTATTGGGCGCTCTTCCGCTTC
CTCGCTCACTGACTCGCTGCGCTCGGTCGTTCGGCTGCGGCGAGCGGTATCAGCTCACTCAAAGGCGGTA
ATACGGTTATCCACAGAATCAGGGGATAACGCAGGAAAGAACATGAAGGCCTTGACAGGATATATTGGCG
GGTAAACTAAGTCGCTGTATGTGTTTGTTTGAGATCCTCTAGAGTCGACCTGCAGGCATGCAAGCTTGAG
TATTCTATAGTGTCACCTAAATAGCTTGGCGTAATCATGGTCATAGCTGTTTCCTGTGTGAAATTGTTAT
CCGCTCACAATTCCACACAACATACGAGCCGGAAGCATAAAGTGTAAAGCCTGGGGTGCCTAATGAGTGA
GCTAACTCACATTAATTGCGTTGCGCTCACTGCCCGCTTTCCAGTCGGGAAACCTGTCGTGCCAGCTGCA
TTAATGAATCGGCCAACGCGCGGGGAGAGGCGGTTTGCGTATTGGGCGCTCTTCCGCTTCCTCGCTCACT
GACTCGCTGCGCTCGGTCGTTCGGCTGCGGCGAGCGGTATCAGCTCACTCAAAGGCGGTAATACGGTTAT
CCACAGAATCAGGGGATAACGCAGGAAAGAACATGAATTAATTCTCATGTTTGACAGCTTATCATCGATT
AGCTTTAATGCGGTAGTTTATCACAGTTAAATTGCTAACGCAGTCAGGCACCGTGTATGAAATCTAACAA
TGCGCTCATCGTCATCCTCGGCACCGTCACCCTGGATGCTGTAGGCATAGGCTTGGTTATGCCGGTACTG
CCGGGCCTCTTGCGGGATATCGTCCATTCCGACAGCATCGCCAGTCACTATGGCGTGCTGCTAGCGCTAT
ATGCGTTGATGCAATTTCTATGCGCACCCGTTCTCGGAGCACTGTCCGACCGCTTTGGCCGCCGCCCAGT
CCTGCTCGCTTCGCTACTTGGAGCCACTATCGACTACGCGATCATGGCGACCACACCCGTCCTGTGGATT
CTCTACGCCGGACGCATCGTGGCCGGCATCACCGGCGCCACAGGTGCGGTTGCTGGCGCCTATATCGCCG
ACATCACCGATGGGGAAGATCGGGCTCGCCACTTCGGGCTCATGAGCGCTTGTTTCGGCGTGGGTATGGT
GGCAGGCCCCGTGGCCGGGGGACTGTTGGGCGCCATCTCCTTACATGCACCATTCCTTGCGGCGGCGGTG
CTCAACGGCCTCAACCTACTACTGGGCTGCTTCCTAATGCAGGAGTCGCATAAGGGAGAGCGCCGACCGA
TGCCCTTGAGAGCCTTCAACCCAGTCAGCTCCTTCCGGTGGGCGCGGGGCATGACTATCGTCGCCGCACT
TATGACTGTCTTCTTTATCATGCAACTCGTAGGACAGGTGCCGGCAGCGCTCTGGGTCATTTTCGGCGAG
GACCGCTTTCGCTGGAGCGCGACGATGATCGGCCTGTCGCTTGCGGTATTCGGAATCTTGCACGCCCTCG
CTCAAGCCTTCGTCACTGGTCCCGCCACCAAACGTTTCGGCGAGAAGCAGGCCATTATCGCCGGCATGGC
GGCCGACGCGCTGGGCTACGTCTTGCTGGCGTTCGCGACGCGAGGCTGGATGGCCTTCCCCATTATGATT
CTTCTCGCTTCCGGCGGCATCGGGATGCCCGCGTTGCAGGCCATGCTGTCCAGGCAGGTAGATGACGACC
ATCAGGGACAGCTTCAAGGATCGCTCGCGGCTCTTACCAGCCTAACTTCGATCACTGGACCGCTGATCGT
CACGGCGATTTATGCCGCCTCGGCGAGCACATGGAACGGGTTGGCATGGATTGTAGGCGCCGCCCTATAC
CTTGTCTGCCTCCCCGCGTTGCGTCGCGGTGCATGGAGCCGGGCCACCTCGACCTGAATGGAAGCCGGCG
GCACCTCGCTAACGGATTCACCACTCCAAGAATTGGAGCCAATCAATTCTTGCGGAGAACTGTGAATGCG
CAAACCAACCCTTGTATCGGGGAAGAACAGTATGTCGAGCTATTTTTTGACTTACTGGGGATCAAGCCTG
ATTGGGAGAAAATAAAATATTATATTTTACTGGATGAATTGTTTTAGTACCTAGATGTGGCGCAACGATG
CCGGCGACAAGCAGGAGCGCACCGACTTCTTCCGCATCAAGTGTTTTGGCTCTCAGGCCGAGGCCCACGG
CAAGTATTTGGGCAAGGGGTCGCTGGTATTCGTGCAGGGCAAGATTCGGAATACCAAGTACGAGAAGGAC
GGCCAGACGGTCTACGGGACCGACTTCATTGCCGATAAGGTGGATTATCTGGACACCAAGGCACCAGGCG
GGTCAAATCAGGAATAAGGGCACATTGCCCCGGCGTGAGTCGGGGCAATCCCGCAAGGAGGGTGAATGAA
TCGGACGTTTGACCGGAAGGCATACAGGCAAGAACTGATCGACGCGGGGTTTTCCGCCGAGGATGCCGAA
ACCATCGCAAGCCGCACCGTCATGCGTGCGCCCCGCGAAACCTTCCAGTCCGTCGGCTCGATGGTCCAGC
AAGCTACGGCCAAGATCGAGCGCGACAGCGTGCAACTGGCTCCCCCTGCCCTGCCCGCGCCATCGGCCGC
CGTGGAGCGTTCGCGTCGTCTCGAACAGGAGGCGGCAGGTTTGGCGAAGTCGATGACCATCGACACGCGA
GGAACTATGACGACCAAGAAGCGAAAAACCGCCGGCGAGGACCTGGCAAAACAGGTCAGCGAGGCCAAGC
AGGCCGCGTTGCTGAAACACACGAAGCAGCAGATCAAGGAAATGCAGCTTTCCTTGTTCGATATTGCGCC
GTGGCCGGACACGATGCGAGCGATGCCAAACGACACGGCCCGCTCTGCCCTGTTCACCACGCGCAACAAG
AAAATCCCGCGCGAGGCGCTGCAAAACAAGGTCATTTTCCACGTCAACAAGGACGTGAAGATCACCTACA
CCGGCGTCGAGCTGCGGGCCGACGATGACGAACTGGTGTGGCAGCAGGTGTTGGAGTACGCGAAGCGCAC
CCCTATCGGCGAGCCGATCACCTTCACGTTCTACGAGCTTTGCCAGGACCTGGGCTGGTCGATCAATGGC
CGGTATTACACGAAGGCCGAGGAATGCCTGTCGCGCCTACAGGCGACGGCGATGGGCTTCACGTCCGACC
GCGTTGGGCACCTGGAATCGGTGTCGCTGCTGCACCGCTTCCGCGTCCTGGACCGTGGCAAGAAAACGTC
CCGTTGCCAGGTCCTGATCGACGAGGAAATCGTCGTGCTGTTTGCTGGCGACCACTACACGAAATTCATA
TGGGAGAAGTACCGCAAGCTGTCGCCGACGGCCCGACGGATGTTCGACTATTTCAGCTCGCACCGGGAGC
CGTACCCGCTCAAGCTGGAAACCTTCCGCCTCATGTGCGGATCGGATTCCACCCGCGTGAAGAAGTGGCG
CGAGCAGGTCGGCGAAGCCTGCGAAGAGTTGCGAGGCAGCGGCCTGGTGGAACACGCCTGGGTCAATGAT
GACCTGGTGCATTGCAAACGCTAGGGCCTTGTGGGGTCAGTTCCGGCTGGGGGTTCAGCAGCCAGCGCTT
TACTGGCATTTCAGGAACAAGCGGGCACTGCTCGACGCACTTGCTTCGCTCAGTATCGCTCGGGACGCAC
GGCGCGCTCTACGAACTGCCGATAAACAGAGGATTAAAATTGACAATTGTGATTAAGGCTCAGATTCGAC
GGCTTGGAGCGGCCGACGTGCAGGATTTCCGCGAGATCCGATTGTCGGCCCTGAAGAAAGCTCCAGAGAT
GTTCGGGTCCGTTTACGAGCACGAGGAGAAAAAGCCCATGGAGGCGTTCGCTGAACGGTTGCGAGATGCC
GTGGCATTCGGCGCCTACATCGACGGCGAGATCATTGGGCTGTCGGTCTTCAAACAGGAGGACGGCCCCA
AGGACGCTCACAAGGCGCATCTGTCCGGCGTTTTCGTGGAGCCCGAACAGCGAGGCCGAGGGGTCGCCGG
TATGCTGCTGCGGGCGTTGCCGGCGGGTTTATTGCTCGTGATGATCGTCCGACAGATTCCAACGGGAATC
TGGTGGATGCGCATCTTCATCCTCGGCGCACTTAATATTTCGCTATTCTGGAGCTTGTTGTTTATTTCGG
TCTACCGCCTGCCGGGCGGGGTCGCGGCGACGGTAGGCGCTGTGCAGCCGCTGATGGTCGTGTTCATCTC
TGCCGCTCTGCTAGGTAGCCCGATACGATTGATGGCGGTCCTGGGGGCTATTTGCGGAACTGCGGGCGTG
GCGCTGTTGGTGTTGACACCAAACGCAGCGCTAGATCCTGTCGGCGTCGCAGCGGGCCTGGCGGGGGCGG
TTTCCATGGCGTTCGGAACCGTGCTGACCCGCAAGTGGCAACCTCCCGTGCCTCTGCTCACCTTTACCGC
CTGGCAACTGGCGGCCGGAGGACTTCTGCTCGTTCCAGTAGCTTTAGTGTTTGATCCGCCAATCCCGATG
CCTACAGGAACCAATGTTCTCGGCCTGGCGTGGCTCGGCCTGATCGGAGCGGGTTTAACCTACTTCCTTT
GGTTCCGGGGGATCTCGCGACTCGAACCTACAGTTGTTTCCTTACTGGGCTTTCTCAGCCCCAGATCCTA
GAGGATCGAGCGGCATTTCATTCAGGCACGTACCACCGAGGCGCTACAAGTCGCCAGAGAGCGCGGCAAG
ACGCTCGGGCGACCCAAGGGCAGCAAATCGAGCGCCTTGAAGCTGGACAGCCGTATTGATGAAGTACAGG
CATACGTGAACCTTGGCTTGCCGCAAAGTCGCGCAGCCGAGTTGTTAGGCGTCAGCCCTCACACCTTGCG
CCTGTTCATCAAACGCCGGAACATCAAACCCACAAACACTAGACCAACCATCACCATGCCGGGGAGGGAA
CAACATGCCTAAGAACAACAAAGCCCCCGGCCATCGTATCAACGAGATCATCAAGACGAGCCTCGCGCTC
GAAATGGAGGATGCCCGCGAAGCTGGCTTAGTCGGCTACATGGCCCGTTGCCTTGTGCAAGCGACCATGC
CCCACACCGACCCCAAGACCAGCTACTTTGAGCGCACCAATGGCATCGTCACCTTGTCGATCATGGGCAA
GCCGAGCATCGGCCTGCCCTACGGTTCTATGCCGCGCACCTTGCTTGCTTGGATATGCACCGAGGCCGTG
CGAACGAAAGACCCCGTGTTGAACCTTGGCCGGTCGCAATCGGAATTTCTACAAAGGCTCGGAATGCACA
CCGATGGCCGTTACACGGCCACCCTTCGCAATCAGGCGCAACGCCTGTTTTCATCCATGATTTCGCTTGC
CGGCGAGCAAGGCAATGACTTCGGCATTGAGAACGTCGTCATTGCCAAGCGCGCTTTTCTATTCTGGAAT
CCCAAGCGGCCAGAAGATCGGGCGCTATGGGATAGCACCCTCACCCTCACAGGCGATTTCTTCGAGGAAG
TCACCCGCTCACCGGTTCCTATCCGAATCGACTACCTGCACGCCTTGCGGCAGTCTCCGCTTGCGATGGA
CATTTACACGTGGCTGACCTATCGCGTGTTCCTGTTGCGGGCCAAGGGCCGCCCCTTCGTGCAAATCCCT
TGGGTCGCCCTGCAAGCGCAATTCGGCTCATCCTATGGCAGCCGCGCACGCAACTCGCCCGAACTGGACG
ATAAGGCCCGAGAGCGGGCAGAGCGGGCAGCACTCGCCAGCTTCAAATACAACTTCAAAAAGCGCCTACG
CGAAGTGTTGATTGTCTATCCCGAGGCAAGCGACTGCATCGAAGATGACGGCGAATGCCTGCGCATCAAA
TCCACACGCCTGCATGTCACCCGCGCACCCGGCAAGGGCGCTCGCATCGGCCCCCCTCCGACTTGACCAG
GCCAACGCTACGCTTGGCTTGGTCAAGGATCGATCTGGCGCCGGCCAGCGAGACGAGCAAGATTGGCCGC
CGCCCGAAACGATCCGACAGCGCGCCCAGCACAGGTGCGCAGGCAAATTGCACCAACGCATACAGCGCCA
GCAGAATGCCATAGTGGGCGGTGACGTCGTTCGAGTGAACCAGATCGCGCAGGAGGCCCGGCAGCACCGG
CATAATCAGGCCGATGCCGACAGCGTCGAGCGCGACAGTGCTCAGAATTACGATCAGGGGTATGTTGGGT
TTCACGTCTGGCCTCCGGACCAGCCTCCGCTGGTCCGATTGAACGCGCGGATTCTTTATCACTGATAAGT
TGGTGGACATATTATGTTTATCAGTGATAAAGTGTCAAGCATGACAAAGTTGCAGCCGAATACAGTGATC
CGTGCCGCCCTGGACCTGTTGAACGAGGTCGGCGTAGACGGTCTGACGACACGCAAACTGGCGGAACGGT
TGGGGGTTCAGCAGCCGGCGCTTTACTGGCACTTCAGGAACAAGCGGGCGCTGCTCGACGCACTGGCCGA
AGCCATGCTGGCGGAGAATCATACGCATTCGGTGCCGAGAGCCGACGACGACTGGCGCTCATTTCTGATC
GGGAATGCCCGCAGCTTCAGGCAGGCGCTGCTCGCCTACCGCGATGGCGCGCGCATCCATGCCGGCACGC
GACCGGGCGCACCGCAGATGGAAACGGCCGACGCGCAGCTTCGCTTCCTCTGCGAGGCGGGTTTTTCGGC
CGGGGACGCCGTCAATGCGCTGATGACAATCAGCTACTTCACTGTTGGGGCCGTGCTTGAGGAGCAGGCC
GGCGACAGCGATGCCGGCGAGCGCGGCGGCACCGTTGAACAGGCTCCGCTCTCGCCGCTGTTGCGGGCCG
CGATAGACGCCTTCGACGAAGCCGGTCCGGACGCAGCGTTCGAGCAGGGACTCGCGGTGATTGTCGATGG
ATTGGCGAAAAGGAGGCTCGTTGTCAGGAACGTTGAAGGACCGAGAAAGGGTGACGATTGATCAGGACCG
CTGCCGGAGCGCAACCCACTCACTACAGCAGAGCCATGTAGACAACATCCCCTC
